>Addgene plasmid #41732 | pCMV(MinDis).iGluSnFR | addgene full sequence | sequence record 210671 | Addgene NGS Result
CGCGCGTTGACATTGATTATTGACTAGTTATTAATAGTAATCAATTACGGGGTCATTAGTTCATAGCCCA
TATATGGAGTTCCGCGTTACATAACTTACGGTAAATGGCCCGCCTGGCTGACCGCCCAACGACCCCCGCC
CATTGACGTCAATAATGACGTATGTTCCCATAGTAACGCCAATAGGGACTTTCCATTGACGTCAATGGGT
GGAGTATTTACGGTAAACTGCCCACTTGGCAGTACATCAAGTGTATCATATGCCAAGTACGCCCCCTATT
GACGTCAATGACGGTAAATGGCCCGCCTGGCATTATGCCCAGTACATGACCTTATGGGACTTTCCTACTT
GGCAGTACATCTACGTATTAGTCATCGCTATTACCATGGTGATGCGGTTTTGGCAGTACATCAATGGGCG
TGGATAGCGGTTTGACTCACGGGGATTTCCAAGTCTCCACCCCATTGACGTCAATGGGAGTTTGTTTTGG
CACCAAAATCAACGGGACTTTCCAAAATGTCGTAACAACTCCGCCCCATTGACGCAAATGGGCGGTAGGC
GTGTACGGTGGGAGGTCTATATAAGCAGAACTCTCTGGCTAACTAGAGAACCCACTGCTTACTGGCTTAT
CGAAATTAATACGACTCACTATAGGGAGACCCAAGCTTGGTACCGAACTCGGATCCACTAGTAACGGCCG
CCAGTGTGCTGGAATTCGGCTTGGGGATATCCACCATGGAGACAGACACACTCCTGCTATGGGTACTGCT
GCTCTGGGTTCCAGGTTCCACTGGTGACAGATCTGCCGCAGGCAGCACGCTGGACAAAATCGCCAAAAAC
GGTGTGATTGTCGTCGGTCACCGTGAATCTTCAGTGCCTTTCTCTTATTACGACAATCAGCAAAAAGTGG
TGGGTTACTCGCAGGATTACTCCAACGCCATTGTTGAAGCAGTGAAAAAGAAACTCAACAAACCGGACTT
GCAGGTAAAACTGATTCCGATTACCTCACAAAACCGTATTCCACTGCTGCAAAACGGCACTTTCGATTTT
GAATGTGGTTCTACCACCAACAACGTCGAACGCCAAAAACAGGCGGCTTTCTCTGACACTATTTTCGTGG
TCGGTACGCGCCTGTTGACCAAAAAGGGTGGCGATATCAAAGATTTTGCCAACCTGAAAGACAAAGCCGT
AGTCGTCACTTCCGGCACTACCTCTGAAGTTTTGCTCAACAAACTGAATGAAGAGCAAAAAATGAATATG
CGCATCATCAGCGCCAAAGATCACGGTGACTCTTTCCGCACCCTGGAAAGCGGTCGTGCCGTTGCCTTTA
TGATGGATGACGTGCTGCTGGCCGGTGAACGTGCGAAAGCGAAGAAACCAGACAACTGGGAAATCGTCGG
CAAGCCGCAGTCTCAGGAGGCCTACGGTTGTATGTTGCGTAAAGATGATCCGCAGTTCAAAAAGCTGATG
GATGACACCATCGCTCAGGTGCAGACCTCCGGTGAAGCGGAAAAATGGTTTGATAAGTGGTTCAAAAATC
CAATTCTGGTGAGCCACAACGTCTATATCATGGCCGACAAGCAGAGGAACGGCATCAAGGCGAACTTCAA
GATCCGCCACAACATCGAGGACGGCGGCGTGCAGCTCGCCTACCACTACCAGCAGAACACCCCCATCGGC
GACGGCCCCGTGCTGCTGCCCGACAACCACTACCTGAGCACCCAGTCCAAACTTTCGAAAGACCCCAACG
AGAAGCGCGATCACATGGTCCTGCTGGAGTTCGTGACCGCCGCCGGGATCACTCTCGGCATGGACGAGCT
GTACAAGGGCGGTACCGGAGGGAGCATGGTGAGCAAGGGCGAGGAGCTGTTCACCGGGGTGGTGCCCATC
CTGGTCGAGCTGGACGGCGACGTAAACGGCCACAAGTTCAGCGTGTCCGGCGAGGGTGAGGGCGATGCCA
CCTACGGCAAGCTGACCCTGAAGTTCATCTGCACCACCGGCAAGCTGCCCGTGCCCTGGCCCACCCTCGT
GACCACCCTGACCTACGGCGTGCAGTGCTTCAGCCGCTACCCCGACCACATGAAGCAGCACGACTTCTTC
AAGTCCGCCATGCCCGAAGGCTACATCCAGGAGCGCACCATCTTCTTCAAGGACGACGGCAACTACAAGA
CCCGCGCCGAGGTGAAGTTCGAGGGCGACACCCTGGTGAACCGCATCGAGCTGAAGGGCATCGACTTCAA
GGAGGACGGCAACATCCTGGGGCATAAGCTGGAGTACAACTTTAACAACCCCCTGAACATGAATTTCGAA
CTGTCAGACGAAATGAAAGCACTGTTCAAAGAACCGAATGACAAGGCACTGAAACTGCAGGTCGACGAAC
AAAAACTCATCTCAGAAGAGGATCTGAATGCTGTGGGCCAGGACACGCAGGAGGTCATCGTGGTGCCACA
CTCCTTGCCCTTTAAGGTGGTGGTGATCTCAGCCATCCTGGCCCTGGTGGTGCTCACCATCATCTCCCTT
ATCATCCTCATCATGCTTTGGCAGAAGAAGCCACGTTAGGCGGCCGCTCGAGATCAGCCTCGACTGTGCC
TTCTAGTTGCCAGCCATCTGTTGTTTGCCCCTCCCCCGTGCCTTCCTTGACCCTGGAAGGTGCCACTCCC
ACTGTCCTTTCCTAATAAAATGAGGAAATTGCATCGCATTGTCTGAGTAGGTGTCATTCTATTCTGGGGG
GTGGGGTGGGGCAGGACAGCAAGGGGGAGGATTGGGAAGACAATAGCAGGCGTGCTGGGGATGCGGTGGG
CTCTATGGCTTCTGAGGCGGAAAGAACCAGTGGCGGTAATACGGTTATCCACAGAATCAGGGGATAACGC
AGGAAAGAACATGTGAGCAAAAGGCCAGCAAAAGGCCAGGAACCGTAAAAAGGCCGCGTTGCTGGCGTTT
TTCCATAGGCTCCGCCCCCCTGACGAGCATCACAAAAATCGACGCTCAAGTCAGAGGTGGCGAAACCCGA
CAGGACTATAAAGATACCAGGCGTTTCCCCCTGGAAGCTCCCTCGTGCGCTCTCCTGTTCCGACCCTGCC
GCTTACCGGATACCTGTCCGCCTTTCTCCCTTCGGGAAGCGTGGCGCTTTCTCATAGCTCACGCTGTAGG
TATCTCAGTTCGGTGTAGGTCGTTCGCTCCAAGCTGGGCTGTGTGCACGAACCCCCCGTTCAGCCCGACC
GCTGCGCCTTATCCGGTAACTATCGTCTTGAGTCCAACCCGGTAAGACACGACTTATCGCCACTGGCAGC
AGCCACTGGTAACAGGATTAGCAGAGCGAGGTATGTAGGCGGTGCTACAGAGTTCTTGAAGTGGTGGCCT
AACTACGGCTACACTAGAAGAACAGTATTTGGTATCTGCGCTCTGCTGAAGCCAGTTACCTTCGGAAAAA
GAGTTGGTAGCTCTTGATCCGGCAAACAAACCACCGCTGGTAGCGGTGGTTTTTTTGTTTGCAAGCAGCA
GATTACGCGCAGAAAAAAAGGATCTCAAGAAGATCCTTTGATCTTTTCTACGGGGTCTGACGCTCAGTGG
AACGAAAACTCACGTTAAGGGATTTTGGTCATGAGATTATCAAAAAGGATCTTCACCTAGATCCTTTTAA
ATTAAAAATGAAGTTTTAAATCAATCTAAAGTATATATGAGTAACCTGAGGCTATGGCAGGGCCTGCCGC
CCCGACGTTGGCTGCGAGCCCTGGGCCTTCACCCGAACTTGGGGGGTGGGGTGGGGAAAAGGAAGAAACG
CGGGCGTATTGGCCCCAATGGGGTCTCGGTGGGGTATCGACAGAGTGCCAGCCCTGGGACCGAACCCCGC
GTTTATGAACAAACGACCCAACACCGTGCGTTTTATTCTGTCTTTTTATTGCCGTCATAGCGCGGGTTCC
TTCCGGTATTGTCTCCTTCCGTGTTTCAGTTAGCCTCCCCCTAGGGTGGGCGAAGAACTCCAGCATGAGA
TCCCCGCGCTGGAGGATCATCCAGCCGGCGTCCCGGAAAACGATTCCGAAGCCCAACCTTTCATAGAAGG
CGGCGGTGGAATCGAAATCTCGTGATGGCAGGTTGGGCGTCGCTTGGTCGGTCATTTCGAACCCCAGAGT
CCCGCTCAGAAGAACTCGTCAAGAAGGCGATAGAAGGCGATGCGCTGCGAATCGGGAGCGGCGATACCGT
AAAGCACGAGGAAGCGGTCAGCCCATTCGCCGCCAAGCTCTTCAGCAATATCACGGGTAGCCAACGCTAT
GTCCTGATAGCGGTCCGCCACACCCAGCCGGCCACAGTCGATGAATCCAGAAAAGCGGCCATTTTCCACC
ATGATATTCGGCAAGCAGGCATCGCCATGGGTCACGACGAGATCCTCGCCGTCGGGCTTGCTCGCCTTGA
GCCTGGCGAACAGTTCGGCTGGCGCGAGCCCCTGATGCTCTTCGTCCAGATCATCCTGATCGACAAGACC
GGCTTCCATCCGAGTACGTGCTCGCTCGATGCGATGTTTCGCTTGGTGGTCGAATGGGCAGGTAGCCGGA
TCAAGCGTATGCAGCCGCCGCATTGCATCAGCCATGATGGATACTTTCTCGGCAGGAGCAAGGTGAGATG
ACAGGAGATCCTGCCCCGGCACTTCGCCCAATAGCAGCCAGTCCCTTCCCGCTTCAGTGACAACGTCGAG
CACAGCTGCGCAAGGAACGCCCGTCGTGGCCAGCCACGATAGCCGCGCTGCCTCGTCTTGCAGTTCATTC
AGGGCACCGGACAGGTCGGTCTTGACAAAAAGAACCGGGCGCCCCTGCGCTGACAGCCGGAACACGGCGG
CATCAGAGCAGCCGATTGTCTGTTGTGCCCAGTCATAGCCGAATAGCCTCTCCACCCAAGCGGCCGGAGA
ACCTGCGTGCAATCCATCTTGTTCAATCATGCGAAACGATCCTCATCCTGTCTCTTGATCGATCTTTGCA
AAAGCCTAGGCCTCCAAAAAAGCCTCCTCACTACTTCTGGAATAGCTCAGAGGCCGGGCCTCGGCCTCTG
CATAAATAAAAAAAATTAGTCAGCCATGGGGCGGAGAATGGGCGGAACTGGGCGGAGTTAGGGGCGGGAT
GGGCGGAGTTAGGGGCGGGACTATGGTTGCTGACTAATTGAGATGCTTGCTTTGCATACTTCTGCCTGCT
GGGGAGCCTGGGGACTTTCCACACCTGGTTGCTGACTAATTGAGATGCTTGCTTTGCATACTTCTGCCTG
CTGGGGAGCCTGGGGACTTTCCACACCCTAACTGACACACATTCCACAGCTGGTTCTTTCCGCCTCAGGA
CTCTTCCTTTTTCAATAAATCAATCTAAAGTATATATGAGTAAACTTGGTCTGACAGTTACCAATGCTTA
ATCAGTGAGGCACCTATCTCAGCGATCTGTCTATTTCGTTCATCCATAGTTGCCTGACTCCCCGTCGTGT
AGATAACTACGATACGGGAGGGCTTACCATCTGGCCCCAGTGCTGCAATGATACCGCGAGACCCACGCTC
ACCGGCTCCAGATTTATCAGCAATAAACCAGCCAGCCGGAAGGGCCGAGCGCAGAAGTGGTCCTGCAACT
TTATCCGCCTCCATCCAGTCTATTAATTGTTGCCGGGAAGCTAGAGTAAGTAGTTCGCCAGTTAATAGTT
TGCGCAACGTTGTTGCCATTGCTACAGGCATCGTGGTGTCACGCTCGTCGTTTGGTATGGCTTCATTCAG
CTCCGGTTCCCAACGATCAAGGCGAGTTACATGATCCCCCATGTTGTGCAAAAAAGCGGTTAGCTCCTTC
GGTCCTCCGATCGTTGTCAGAAGTAAGTTGGCCGCAGTGTTATCACTCATGGTTATGGCAGCACTGCATA
ATTCTCTTACTGTCATGCCATCCGTAAGATGCTTTTCTGTGACTGGTGAGTACTCAACCAAGTCATTCTG
AGAATAGTGTATGCGGCGACCGAGTTGCTCTTGCCCGGCGTCAATACGGGATAATACCGCGCCACATAGC
AGAACTTTAAAAGTGCTCATCATTGGAAAACGTTCTTCGGGGCGAAAACTCTCAAGGATCTTACCGCTGT
TGAGATCCAGTTCGATGTAACCCACTCGTGCACCCAACTGATCTTCAGCATCTTTTACTTTCACCAGCGT
TTCTGGGTGAGCAAAAACAGGAAGGCAAAATGCCGCAAAAAAGGGAATAAGGGCGACACGGAAATGTTGA
ATACTCATACTCTTCCTTTTTCAATATTATTGAAGCATTTATCAGGGTTATTGTCTCATGAGCGGATACA
TATTTGAATGTATTTAGAAAAATAAACAAATAGGGGTTCCGCGCACATTTCCCCGAAAAGTGCCACCTG
[124 nt withheld, positions 6370-6493]
C
[91 nt withheld, positions 6495-6585]
A
[49 nt withheld, positions 6587-6635]
CCTTTGACGTTGGAGTCCACGTTCTTT
[37 nt withheld, positions 6663-6699]
ACCCTATCTCGGTCTATTCTTTTGATTTATAAGGGATTTTGCCGATTTCGGCCTATTGGTTAAAAAATGA
GCTGATTTAACAAAAATTTAACGCGAATTTTAACAAAATATTAACGCTTACAATTTACG
Features (pLannotate 1.2.2; 20 found; start..end, strand, type, name):
      9..388     +  enhancer       CMV enhancer: human cytomegalovirus immediate early enhancer
    389..589     +  promoter       CMV promoter: human cytomegalovirus (CMV) immediate early promoter
    591..621     +  LTR            5' LTR (truncated) (fragment): truncated 5' long terminal repeat (LTR) from HIV-1
    637..655     +  promoter       T7 promoter: promoter for bacteriophage T7 RNA polymerase
    736..798     +  sig_peptide    Igκ leader: leader sequence from mouse immunoglobulin κ light chain
    805..1545    +  CDS            gltI (fragment): GLTI_ECOLI - Also known as ybeJ, yzzK. Experimental evidence at protein level: Swiss-Prot protein existence level 1. Part of the ABC transporter complex GltIJKL involved in glutamate and aspartate uptake. Binds to both glutamate and aspartate. From Escherichia coli (strain K12).
   1558..2280    +  CDS            cEGFP: cEGFP is a basic (constitutively fluorescent) green fluorescent protein published in 2008, derived from Aequorea victoria.
   2410..2556    +  CDS            PDGFRβ TM domain: transmembrane domain from platelet derived growth factor receptor beta
   2584..2695    +  polyA_signal   bGH poly(A) signal: bovine growth hormone polyadenylation signal
   2812..2830    +  promoter       SV40 promoter (fragment): SV40 enhancer and early promoter
   2940..3528    -  rep_origin     ori: high-copy-number ColE1/pMB1/pBR322/pUC origin of replication
   3750..3766    +  polyA_signal   bGH poly(A) signal (fragment): bovine growth hormone polyadenylation signal
   3857..3904    -  polyA_signal   HSV TK poly(A) signal: herpes simplex virus thymidine kinase polyadenylation signal (Cole and Stacy, 1985)
   3963..4115    -  CDS            ble (fragment): BLE_KLEPN - Experimental evidence at protein level: Swiss-Prot protein existence level 1. Binding protein with a strong affinity to the bleomycin family of antibiotics. Binds to CL990; an antimitotic-antibiotic compound. From Klebsiella pneumoniae.
   4136..4930    -  CDS            NeoR/KanR: aminoglycoside phosphotransferase from Tn5; aph(3')-II (or nptII); confers resistance to neomycin, kanamycin, and G418 (Geneticin®)
   4965..5318    -  promoter       SV40 promoter: SV40 enhancer and early promoter
   5320..5337    -  promoter       AmpR promoter (fragment): bla
   5378..6238    -  CDS            AmpR: β-lactamase; bla; confers resistance to ampicillin, carbenicillin, and related antibiotics
   6239..6343    -  promoter       AmpR promoter: bla
   6370..6798    +  rep_origin     f1 ori (sequence partly withheld): f1 bacteriophage origin of replication; arrow indicates direction of (+) strand synthesis
