[The description below was written by a language model from this plasmid's Addgene catalogue record and pLannotate feature annotations shown in this document.]
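Description:
pCMV(MinDis).iGluSnFR is a mammalian expression plasmid of about 6.8 kb encoding iGluSnFR, a single-wavelength, genetically encoded fluorescent sensor for extracellular glutamate. The backbone, pCMV(MinDis), is a variant of the commercial pDisplay surface-display vector from which the hemagglutinin tag was removed. It is propagated in E. coli as a high-copy plasmid through a ColE1/pUC-type origin with ampicillin selection (β-lactamase). It also carries an f1 phage origin. For selection in mammalian cells, an SV40 promoter drives a neomycin/kanamycin phosphotransferase gene conferring G418 resistance, terminated by an HSV TK polyadenylation signal.

The sensor cassette is transcribed from the CMV immediate-early enhancer and promoter and ends at a bovine growth hormone polyadenylation signal. A T7 promoter lies just upstream of the coding region. The sensor consists of the E. coli periplasmic glutamate/aspartate-binding protein GltI (YbeJ) with a circularly permuted GFP (the cpGFP146 variant with optimised L1LV/L2NP linkers) inserted between residues 253 and 254, so that glutamate binding changes the green fluorescence. The insert was cloned between BglII and PstI sites. The backbone supplies an N-terminal mouse Igκ leader, which routes the protein into the secretory pathway. It also supplies a C-terminal myc epitope and a PDGFR transmembrane helix, which anchors the sensor in the plasma membrane facing the extracellular side. The depositor notes an expected K158R change (GFP numbering) that does not impair function.

The construct is used for one- or two-photon imaging of glutamate release and neurotransmission at the cell surface. The record reports a maximal in vitro ΔF/F of about 4.5 and notes that a newer generation, iGluSnFR3, is now available.
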