Addgene plasmid #41732: pCMV(MinDis).iGluSnFR
Purpose: Single-wavelength extracellular glutamate sensor constructed from E. coli Gltl and cpGFP. Membrane-displayed. ** A newer version of this sensor is available. Please see iGluSnFR3 plasmids at https://www.addgene.org/browse/article/28220233/ **
Depositing lab: Loren Looger. Depositing organization: HHMI, Janelia Research Campus. Publication: An optimized fluorescent probe for visualizing glutamate neurotransmission. Marvin JS, Borghuis BG, Tian L, Cichon J, Harnett MT, Akerboom J, Gordus A, Renninger SL, Chen TW, Bargmann CI, Orger MB, Schreiter ER, Demb JB, Gan WB, Hires SA, Looger LL. Nat Methods. 2013 Feb;10(2):162-70. doi: 10.1038/nmeth.2333. Epub 2013 Jan 13. PubMed 23314171.
Backbone
  Vector backbone: pCMV(MinDis) [variant of pDisplay]
  Backbone manufacturer: modified from Invitrogen
  Backbone size w/o insert (bp): 5300
  Total vector size (bp): 6829
  Modifications to backbone: From pDisplay: Hemagglutinin (HA) tag removed
  Vector type: Mammalian Expression ; Glutamate Biosensor
  Selectable markers: Neomycin (select with G418)
Growth in bacteria
  Bacterial resistance: Ampicillin, 100 μg/mL
  Growth temperature: 37°C
  Growth strain: DH5alpha
  Copy number: High Copy
Gene/Insert
  Gene/Insert name: GltI based Glutamate Biosensor (alt names: iGluSnFR; gltI/ybeJ; cpGFP146)
  Species: Synthetic; E. coli
  Insert size (bp): 1570
  Mutation: cpGFP146 variant from EcMBP165-cpGFP.PPYF.pRSET inserted between AA253-254 of E. coli gltI/ybeJ
  Promoter: CMV
  Tag / fusion protein: mouse Ig κ-chain (N terminal on backbone); Myc (C terminal on backbone); PDGFR transmembrane helix (aa 513-561) (C terminal on backbone)
  Cloning method: Restriction Enzyme; 5′ cloning site BglII (not destroyed); 3′ cloning site PstI (not destroyed)
  Sequencing primers: 5′ CMV-F; 3′ BGH-rev
Resource information
  A portion of this plasmid was derived from a plasmid made by: E. coli glutamate-binding protein (gltI) from FLIP-E (Okumoto, et al. 2005, PNAS, PMID: 15939876) and cpGFP146 variant from EcMBP165-cpGFP.PPYF.pRSET (Addgene plasmid #33372)
Terms and licenses: Academic/Nonprofit Terms; Industry Terms: Not Available to Industry
Depositor comments: ** A newer version of this sensor is available. Please see iGluSnFR3 plasmids at https://www.addgene.org/browse/article/28220233/ ** Biosensor iGluSnFRa is a single-wavelength glutamate sensor constructed from E. coli GltI and cpGFP. iGluSnFR is bright and photostable, with 4.5 (ΔF/F)max in vitro, under both 1- and 2-photon illumination. pCMV(MinDis).iGluSnFR was constructed by subcloning the GltI253-cpGFP.L1LV/L2NP gene from pRSET.GltI253-cpGFP.L1LV/L2NP (Addgene plasmid #41733) into the pDisplay vector (Invitrogen) between the BglII and PstI sites. The hemagglutinin (HA) tag was removed by PCR, generating the backbone variant dubbed pCMV(MinDis). This construct encodes an N-terminal mouse immunoglobin κ-chain leader sequence, which directs the protein to the secretory pathway; the GltI253.L1LV/L2NP protein; a myc epitope tag; and at the C-terminus, a platelet derived growth factor receptor transmembrane helix, which anchors the protein to the plasma membrane, displaying it on the extracellular side. Detailed amino acid sequences are provided in the supplementary documents available above. Alternate plasmid names: YbeJ253.L1LVL2NP.pMinDis; pMinDis.iGluSnFR These iGluSnFR constructs contain a K158R (GFP numbering) mutation that is not referenced in the publication. Depositing lab has confirmed that this mutation is expected and that the plasmids function as described.
How to cite: pCMV(MinDis).iGluSnFR was a gift from Loren Looger (Addgene plasmid # 41732 ; http://n2t.net/addgene:41732 ; RRID:Addgene_41732)
