>Addgene plasmid #41732 | pCMV(MinDis).iGluSnFR | addgene partial sequence | sequence record 56960 | EGFP-N 5'-CGTCGCCGTCCAGCTCGACCAG-3'
GCTCCTCGCCCTTGCTCACCATGCTCCCTCCGGTACCGCCCTTGTACAGCTCGTCCATGCCGAGAGTGAT
CCCGGCGGCGGTCACGAACTCCAGCAGGACCATGTGATCGCGCTTCTCGTTGGGGTCTTTCGAAAGTTTG
GACTGGGTGCTCAGGTAGTGGTTGTCGGGCAGCAGCACGGGGCCGTCGCCGATGGGGGTGTTCTGCTGGT
AGTGGTAGGCGAGCTGCACGCCGCCGTCCTCGATGTTGTGGCGGATCTTGAAGTTCGCCTTGATGCCGTT
CCTCTGCTTGTCGGCCATGATATAGACGTTGTGGCTCACCAGAATTGGATTTTTGAACCACTTATCAAAC
CATTTTTCCGCTTCACCGGAGGTCTGCACCTGAGCGATGGTGTCATCCATCAGCTTTTTGAACTGCGGAT
CATCTTTACGCAACATACAACCGTAGGCCTCCTGAGACTGCGGCTTGCCGACGATTTCCCAGTTGTCTGG
TTTCTTCGCTTTCGCACGTTCACCGGCCAGCAGCACGTCATCCATCATAAAGGCAACGGCACGACCGCTT
TCCAGGGTGCGGAAAGAGTCACCGTGATCTTTGGCGCTGATGATGCGCATATTCATTTTTTGCTCTTCAT
TCAGTTTGTTGAGCAAAACTTCAGAGGTAGTGCCGGAAGTGACGACTACGGCTTTGTCTTTCAGGTTGGC
AAAATCTTTGATATCGCCACCCTTTTTGGTCAACAGGCGCGTACCGACCACGAAAATAGTGTCAGAGAAA
GCCGCCTGTTTTTGGCGTTCGACGTTGTTGGTGGTAGAA
