>Addgene plasmid #41732 | pCMV(MinDis).iGluSnFR | addgene partial sequence | sequence record 140364 | CMV-F 5'-CGCAAATGGGCGGTAGGCGTG-3'
CCACTGCTTACTGGCTTATCGAAATTAATACGACTCACTATAGGGAGACCCAAGCTTGGTACCGAACTCG
GATCCACTAGTAACGGCCGCCAGTGTGCTGGAATTCGGCTTGGGGATATCCACCATGGAGACAGACACAC
TCCTGCTATGGGTACTGCTGCTCTGGGTTCCAGGTTCCACTGGTGACAGATCTGCCGCAGGCAGCACGCT
GGACAAAATCGCCAAAAACGGTGTGATTGTCGTCGGTCACCGTGAATCTTCAGTGCCTTTCTCTTATTAC
GACAATCAGCAAAAAGTGGTGGGTTACTCGCAGGATTACTCCAACGCCATTGTTGAAGCAGTGAAAAAGA
AACTCAACAAACCGGACTTGCAGGTAAAACTGATTCCGATTACCTCACAAAACCGTATTCCACTGCTGCA
AAACGGCACTTTCGATTTTGAATGTGGTTCTACCACCAACAACGTCGAACGCCAAAAACAGGCGGCTTTC
TCTGACACTATTTTCGTGGTCGGTACGCGCCTGTTGACCAAAAAGGGTGGCGATATCAAAGATTTTGCCA
ACCTGAAAGACAAAGCCGTAGTCGTCACTTCCGGCACTACCTCTGAAGTTTTGCTCAACAAACTGAATGA
AGAGCAAAAAATGAATATGCGCATCATCAGCGCCAAAGATCACGGTGACTCTTTCCGCACCCTGGAAAGC
GGTCGTGCCGTTGCCTTTATGATGGATGACGTGCTGCTGGCCGGTGAACGTGCGAAAGCGAAGAAACCAG
ACAACTGGGAAATCGTCGGCAAGCCGCAGTCTCAGGAGGCCTACGGTTGTATGTTGCGTAA
