>Addgene plasmid #41732 | pCMV(MinDis).iGluSnFR | addgene partial sequence | sequence record 140365 | BGH-rev 5'-TAGAAGGCACAGTCGAGG-3'
AGCATGATGAGGATGATAAGGGAGATGATGGTGAGCACCACCAGGGCCAGGATGGCTGAGATCACCACCA
CCTTAAAGGGCAAGGAGTGTGGCACCACGATGACCTCCTGCGTGTCCTGGCCCACAGCATTCAGATCCTC
TTCTGAGATGAGTTTTTGTTCGTCGACCTGCAGTTTCAGTGCCTTGTCATTCGGTTCTTTGAACAGTGCT
TTCATTTCGTCTGACAGTTCGAAATTCATGTTCAGGGGGTTGTTAAAGTTGTACTCCAGCTTATGCCCCA
GGATGTTGCCGTCCTCCTTGAAGTCGATGCCCTTCAGCTCGATGCGGTTCACCAGGGTGTCGCCCTCGAA
CTTCACCTCGGCGCGGGTCTTGTAGTTGCCGTCGTCCTTGAAGAAGATGGTGCGCTCCTGGATGTAGCCT
TCGGGCATGGCGGACTTGAAGAAGTCGTGCTGCTTCATGTGGTCGGGGTAGCGGCTGAAGCACTGCACGC
CGTAGGTCAGGGTGGTCACGAGGGTGGGCCAGGGCACGGGCAGCTTGCCGGTGGTGCAGATGAACTTCAG
GGTCAGCTTGCCGTAGGTGGCATCGCCCTCACCCTCGCCGGACACGCTGAACTTGTGGCCGTTTACGTCG
CCGTCCAGCTCGACCAGGATGGGCACCACCCCGGTGAACAGCTCCTCGCCCTTGCTCACCATGCTCCCTC
CGGTACCGCCCTTGTACAGCTCGTCCATGCCGAGAGTGATCCCGGCGGCGGTCACGAACTCCAGCAGGAC
CATGTGATCGCGCTTCTCGTTGG
